>Addgene plasmid #134343 | mARG1 cassette 1 | depositor full sequence | sequence record 258205 | mARG1 cassette 1 sequence 6756 bps
ACTCTTCCTTTTTCAATATTATTGAAGCATTTATCAGGGTTATTGTCTCATGAGCGGATACATATTTGAA
TGTATTTAGAAAAATAAACAAATAGGGGTTCCGCGCACATTTCCCCGAAAAGTGCCACCTAAATTGTAAG
CGTTAATATTTTGTTAAAATTCGCGTTAAATTTTTGTTAAATCAGCTCATTTTTTAACCAATAGGCCGAA
ATCGGCAAAATCCCTTATAAATCAAAAGAATAGACCGAGATAGGGT
[37 nt withheld, positions 257-293]
AAAGAACGTGGACTCCAACGTCAAAGG
[49 nt withheld, positions 321-369]
T
[91 nt withheld, positions 371-461]
G
[124 nt withheld, positions 463-586]
CCCATTCGCCATTCAGGCTGCGCAACTGTTGGGAAGGGCGATCGGTGCGGGCCTCTTCGCTATTACGCCA
GCTGGCGAAAGGGGGATGTGCTGCAAGGCGATTAAGTTGGGTAACGCCAGGGTTTTCCCAGTCACGACGT
TGTAAAACGACGGCCAGTGAGCGCGCCTCGTTCATTCACGTTTTTGAACCCGTGGAGGACGGGCAGACTC
GCGGTGCAAATGTGTTTTACAGCGTGATGGAGCAGATGAAGATGCTCGACACGCTGCAGAACACGCAGCT
AGATTAACCCTAGAAAGATAATCATATTGTGACGTACGTTAAAGATAATCATGTGTAAAATTGACGCATG
TGTTTTATCGGTCTGTATATCGAGGTTTATTTATTAATTTGAATAGATATTAAGTTTTATTATATTTACA
CTTACATACTAATAATAAATTCAACAAACAATTTATTTATGTTTATTTATTTATTAAAAAAAACAAAAAC
TCAAAATTTCTTCTATAAAGTAACAAAACTTTTATGAGGGACAGCCCCCCCCCAAAGCCCCCAGGGATGT
AATTACGTCCCTCCCCCGCTAGGGGGCAGCAGCGAGCCGCCCGGGGCTCCGCTCCGGTCCGGCGCTCCCC
CCGCATCCCCGAGCCGGCAGCGTGCGGGGACAGCCCGGGCACGGGGAAGGTGGCACGGGATCGCTTTCCT
CTGAACGCTTCTCGCTGCTCTTTGAGCCTGCAGACACCTGGGGGGATACGGGGAAAAGGCCTCCACGGCC
ACTAGTTTCACTCGAGTTTACTCCCTATCAGTGATAGAGAACGTATGAAGAGTTTACTCCCTATCAGTGA
TAGAGAACGTATGCAGACTTTACTCCCTATCAGTGATAGAGAACGTATAAGGAGTTTACTCCCTATCAGT
GATAGAGAACGTATGACCAGTTTACTCCCTATCAGTGATAGAGAACGTATCTACAGTTTACTCCCTATCA
GTGATAGAGAACGTATATCCAGTTTACTCCCTATCAGTGATAGAGAACGTATGTCGAGGTAGGCGTGTAC
GGTGGGCGCCTATAAAAGCAGAGCTCGTTTAGTGAACCGTCAGATCGCCTGGAGCAATTCCACAACACTT
TTGTCTTATACTTGGTACCTATGCATGCCACCATGAGCATCCAGAAGTCCACCAACAGCAGCAGCCTGGC
CGAAGTGATCGACCGGATCCTGGACAAGGGCATCGTGATCGACGCCTTCGCCAGAGTGTCCGTCGTGGGC
ATCGAGATCCTGACCATCGAGGCCAGAGTCGTGATCGCCAGCGTGGACACCTGGCTGAGATATGCCGAAG
CCGTGGGCCTGCTGCGGGACGACGTGGAAGAAAATGGCCTGCCCGAGCGGAGCAACAGCTCTGAGGGACA
GCCCCGGTTCAGCATCTGAACTAAATCGCACTGTCGGCGTCCCCCCCTAACGTTACTGGCCGAAGCCGCT
TGGAATAAGGCCGGTGTGCGTTTGTCTATATGTTATTTTCCACCATATTGCCGTCTTTTGGCAATGTGAG
GGCCCGGAAACCTGGCCCTGTCTTCTTGACGAGCATTCCTAGGGGTCTTTCCCCTCTCGCCAAAGGAATG
CAAGGTCTGTTGAATGTCGTGAAGGAAGCAGTTCCTCTGGAAGCTTCTTGAAGACAAACAACGTCTGTAG
CGACCCTTTGCAGGCAGCGGAACCCCCCACCTGGCGACAGGTGCCTCTGCGGCCAAAAGCCACGTGTATA
AGATACACCTGCAAAGGCGGCACAACCCCAGTGCCACGTTGTGAGTTGGATAGTTGTGGAAAGAGTCAAA
TGGCTCTCCTCAAGCGTATTCAACAAGGGGCTGAAGGATGCCCAGAAGGTACCCCATTGTATGGGATCTG
ATCTGGGGCCTCGGTGCACATGCTTTACATGTGTTTAGTCGAGGTTAAAAAACGTCTAGGCCCCCCGAAC
CACGGGGACGTGGTTTTCCTTTGAAAAACACGATGATAATATGGCCACAACCATGGTGAGCAAGGGCGAG
GAGGATAACATGGCCATCATCAAGGAGTTCATGCGCTTCAAGGTGCACATGGAGGGCTCCGTGAACGGCC
ACGAGTTCGAGATCGAGGGCGAGGGCGAGGGCCGCCCCTACGAGGGCACCCAGACCGCCAAGCTGAAGGT
GACCAAGGGCGGCCCCCTGCCCTTCGCCTGGGACATCCTGTCCCCTCAGTTCATGTACGGCTCCAAGGCC
TACGTGAAGCACCCCGCCGACATCCCCGACTACTTGAAGCTGTCCTTCCCCGAGGGCTTCAAGTGGGAGC
GCGTGATGAACTTCGAGGACGGCGGCGTGGTGACCGTGACCCAGGACTCCTCCCTGCAGGACGGCGAGTT
CATCTACAAGGTGAAGCTGCGCGGCACCAACTTCCCCTCCGACGGCCCCGTAATGCAGAAGAAGACCATG
GGCTGGGAGGCCTCCTCCGAGCGGATGTACCCCGAGGACGGCGCCCTGAAGGGCGAGATCAAGCAGAGGC
TGAAGCTGAAGGACGGCGGCCACTACGACGCTGAGGTCAAGACCACCTACAAGGCCAAGAAGCCCGTGCA
GCTGCCCGGCGCCTACAACGTCAACATCAAGTTGGACATCACCTCCCACAACGAGGACTACACCATCGTG
GAACAGTACGAACGCGCCGAGGGCCGCCACTCCACCGGCGGCATGGACGAGCTGTACAAGTGAACTAGTT
CGTTAACTAAACTTGTTTATTGCAGCTTATAATGGTTACAAATAAAGCAATAGCATCACAAATTTCACAA
ATAAAGCATTTTTTTCACTGCATTCTAGTTGTGGTTTGTCCAAACTCATCAATGTATCTTATCATGTCTG
GAATTGACTCAAATGATGTCAATTAGTCTATCAGAAGCTCATCTGGTCTCCCTTCCGGGGGACAAGACAT
CCCTGTTTAATATTTAAACAGCAGTGTTCCCAAACTGGGTTCTTATATCCCTTGCTCTGGTCAACCAGGT
TGCAGGGTTTCCTGTCCTCACAGGAACGAAGTCCCTAAAGAAACAGTGGCAGCCAGGTTTAGCCCCGGAA
TTGACTGGATTCCTTTTTTAGGGCCCATTGGTATGGCTTTTTCCCCGTATCCCCCCAGGTGTCTGCAGGC
TCAAAGAGCAGCGAGAAGCGTTCAGAGGAAAGCGATCCCGTGCCACCTTCCCCGTGCCCGGGCTGTCCCC
GCACGCTGCCGGCTCGGGGATGCGGGGGGAGCGCCGGACCGGAGCGGAGCCCCGGGCGGCTCGCTGCTGC
CCCCTAGCGGGGGAGGGACGTAATTACATCCCTGGGGGCTTTGGGGGGGGGCTGTCCCTGATATCTATAA
CAAGAAAATATATATATAATAAGTTATCACGTAAGTAGAACATGAAATAACAATATAATTATCGTATGAG
TTAAATCTTAAAAGTCACGTAAAAGATAATCATGCGTCATTTTGACTCACGCGGTCGTTATAGTTCAAAA
TCAGTGACACTTACCGCATTGACAAGCACGCCTCACGGGAGCTCCAAGCGGCGACTGAGATGTCCTAAAT
GCACAGCGACGGATTCGCGCTATTTAGAAAGAGAGAGCAATATTTCAAGAATGCATGCGTCAATTTTACG
CAGACTATCTTTCTAGGGTTAATCTAGCTGCATCAGGATCATATCGTCGGGTCTTTTTTCCGGCTCAGTC
ATCGCCCAAGCTGGCGCTATCTGGGCATCGGGGAGGAAGAAGCCCGTGCCTTTTCCCGCGAGGTTGAAGC
GGCATGGAAAGAGTTTGCCGAGGATGACTGCTGCTGCATTGACGTTGAGCGAAAACGCACGTTTACCATG
ATGATTCGGGAAGGTGTGGCCATGCACGCCTTTAACGGTGAACTGTTCGTTCAGGCCACCTGGGATACCA
GTTCGTCGCGGCTTTTCCGGACACAGTTCCGGATGGTCAGCCCGAAGCGCATCAGCAACCCGAACAATAC
CGGCGACAGCCGGAACTGCCGTGCCGGTGTGCAGATTAATGACAGCGGTGCGGCGCTGGGATATTACGTC
AGCGAGGACGGGTATCCTGGCTGGATGCCGCAGAAATGGACATGGATACCCCGTGAGTTACCCGGCGGGC
GCGCTTGGCGTAATCATGGTCATAGCTGTTTCCTGTGTGAAATTGTTATCCGCTCACAATTCCACACAAC
ATACGAGCCGGAAGCATAAAGTGTAAAGCCTGGGGTGCCTAATGAGTGAGCTAACTCACATTAATTGCGT
TGCGCTCACTGCCCGCTTTCCAGTCGGGAAACCTGTCGTGCCAGCTGCATTAATGAATCGGCCAACGCGC
GGGGAGAGGCGGTTTGCGTATTGGGCGCTCTTCCGCTTCCTCGCTCACTGACTCGCTGCGCTCGGTCGTT
CGGCTGCGGCGAGCGGTATCAGCTCACTCAAAGGCGGTAATACGGTTATCCACAGAATCAGGGGATAACG
CAGGAAAGAACATGTGAGCAAAAGGCCAGCAAAAGGCCAGGAACCGTAAAAAGGCCGCGTTGCTGGCGTT
TTTCCATAGGCTCCGCCCCCCTGACGAGCATCACAAAAATCGACGCTCAAGTCAGAGGTGGCGAAACCCG
ACAGGACTATAAAGATACCAGGCGTTTCCCCCTGGAAGCTCCCTCGTGCGCTCTCCTGTTCCGACCCTGC
CGCTTACCGGATACCTGTCCGCCTTTCTCCCTTCGGGAAGCGTGGCGCTTTCTCATAGCTCACGCTGTAG
GTATCTCAGTTCGGTGTAGGTCGTTCGCTCCAAGCTGGGCTGTGTGCACGAACCCCCCGTTCAGCCCGAC
CGCTGCGCCTTATCCGGTAACTATCGTCTTGAGTCCAACCCGGTAAGACACGACTTATCGCCACTGGCAG
CAGCCACTGGTAACAGGATTAGCAGAGCGAGGTATGTAGGCGGTGCTACAGAGTTCTTGAAGTGGTGGCC
TAACTACGGCTACACTAGAAGGACAGTATTTGGTATCTGCGCTCTGCTGAAGCCAGTTACCTTCGGAAAA
AGAGTTGGTAGCTCTTGATCCGGCAAACAAACCACCGCTGGTAGCGGTGGTTTTTTTGTTTGCAAGCAGC
AGATTACGCGCAGAAAAAAAGGATCTCAAGAAGATCCTTTGATCTTTTCTACGGGGTCTGACGCTCAGTG
GAACGAAAACTCACGTTAAGGGATTTTGGTCATGAGATTATCAAAAAGGATCTTCACCTAGATCCTTTTA
AATTAAAAATGAAGTTTTAAATCAATCTAAAGTATATATGAGTAAACTTGGTCTGACAGTTACCAATGCT
TAATCAGTGAGGCACCTATCTCAGCGATCTGTCTATTTCGTTCATCCATAGTTGCCTGACTCCCCGTCGT
GTAGATAACTACGATACGGGAGGGCTTACCATCTGGCCCCAGTGCTGCAATGATACCGCGAGACCCACGC
TCACCGGCTCCAGATTTATCAGCAATAAACCAGCCAGCCGGAAGGGCCGAGCGCAGAAGTGGTCCTGCAA
CTTTATCCGCCTCCATCCAGTCTATTAATTGTTGCCGGGAAGCTAGAGTAAGTAGTTCGCCAGTTAATAG
TTTGCGCAACGTTGTTGCCATTGCTACAGGCATCGTGGTGTCACGCTCGTCGTTTGGTATGGCTTCATTC
AGCTCCGGTTCCCAACGATCAAGGCGAGTTACATGATCCCCCATGTTGTGCAAAAAAGCGGTTAGCTCCT
TCGGTCCTCCGATCGTTGTCAGAAGTAAGTTGGCCGCAGTGTTATCACTCATGGTTATGGCAGCACTGCA
TAATTCTCTTACTGTCATGCCATCCGTAAGATGCTTTTCTGTGACTGGTGAGTACTCAACCAAGTCATTC
TGAGAATAGTGTATGCGGCGACCGAGTTGCTCTTGCCCGGCGTCAATACGGGATAATACCGCGCCACATA
GCAGAACTTTAAAAGTGCTCATCATTGGAAAACGTTCTTCGGGGCGAAAACTCTCAAGGATCTTACCGCT
GTTGAGATCCAGTTCGATGTAACCCACTCGTGCACCCAACTGATCTTCAGCATCTTTTACTTTCACCAGC
GTTTCTGGGTGAGCAAAAACAGGAAGGCAAAATGCCGCAAAAAAGGGAATAAGGGCGACACGGAAATGTT
GAATACTCAT
Features (pLannotate 1.2.2; 17 found; start..end, strand, type, name):
      1..105     -  promoter       AmpR promoter: bla
    158..586     -  rep_origin     f1 ori (sequence partly withheld): f1 bacteriophage origin of replication; arrow indicates direction of (+) strand synthesis
    591..746     -  CDS            lacZα (fragment): LacZα fragment of β-galactosidase; lacZ fragment
    748..867     +  CDS            B (fragment): PORTL_LAMBD - Experimental evidence at protein level: Swiss-Prot protein existence level 1. Forms the portal vertex of the capsid (PubMed:6228056, PubMed:6232391). This portal plays critical roles in head assembly, genome packaging, neck/tail attachment, and genome ejection (Probable). The portal protein multimerizes as a single ring-shaped homododecamer arranged around a central channel (PubMed:6232391). Binds to the terminase subunits to form the packaging machine (PubMed:7799432). From Escherichia phage lambda (Bacteriophage lambda).
   1370..1719    +  promoter       TRE3GV promoter: 3rd-generation Tet-responsive promoter that can be activated by binding of Tet-On® 3G, optimized for retroviral and lentiviral vectors
   1739..2002    +  CDS            gvpB: GVPB_BACME - Protein inferred from homology: Swiss-Prot protein existence level 3. Gas vesicles are small, hollow, gas filled protein structures that are found in several microbial planktonic microorganisms. They allow the positioning of the organism at the favorable depth for growth. GvpA type proteins form the essential core of the structure. From Bacillus megaterium.
   2036..2587    +  misc_feature   IRES: internal ribosome entry site (IRES) of the encephalomyocarditis virus (EMCV)
   2599..3306    +  CDS            mCherry: mCherry is a basic (constitutively fluorescent) red fluorescent protein published in 2004, derived from Discosoma sp.. It is reported to be a very rapidly-maturing monomer with low acid sensitivity.
   3326..3447    +  polyA_signal   SV40 poly(A) signal: SV40 polyadenylation signal
   3465..3557    +  ncRNA          G-CSF SLDE: Accession: RF00183 - G-CSF factor stem-loop destabilising element (SLDE)
   4254..4721    +  CDS            B (fragment): PORTL_LAMBD - Experimental evidence at protein level: Swiss-Prot protein existence level 1. Forms the portal vertex of the capsid (PubMed:6228056, PubMed:6232391). This portal plays critical roles in head assembly, genome packaging, neck/tail attachment, and genome ejection (Probable). The portal protein multimerizes as a single ring-shaped homododecamer arranged around a central channel (PubMed:6232391). Binds to the terminase subunits to form the packaging machine (PubMed:7799432). From Escherichia phage lambda (Bacteriophage lambda).
   4759..4775    -  protein_bind   lac operator: The lac repressor binds to the lac operator to inhibit transcription in E. coli. This inhibition can be relieved by adding lactose or isopropyl-β-D-thiogalactopyranoside (IPTG). lac repressor encoded by lacI
   4783..4813    -  promoter       lac promoter: promoter for the E. coli lac operon
   4828..4849    -  protein_bind   CAP binding site: CAP binding activates transcription in the presence of cAMP. E. coli catabolite activator protein
   4862..4954    -  CDS            lacI (fragment): lac repressor; lacI; The lac repressor binds to the lac operator to inhibit transcription in E. coli. This inhibition can be relieved by adding lactose or isopropyl-β-D-thiogalactopyranoside (IPTG).
   5137..5725    -  rep_origin     ori: high-copy-number ColE1/pMB1/pBR322/pUC origin of replication
   5896..6756    -  CDS            AmpR: β-lactamase; bla; confers resistance to ampicillin, carbenicillin, and related antibiotics
