>Addgene plasmid #134343 | mARG1 cassette 1 | addgene full sequence | sequence record 264665 | Addgene NGS Result
GCGGTGCAAATGTGTTTTACAGCGTGATGGAGCAGATGAAGATGCTCGACACGCTGCAGAACACGCAGCT
AGATTAACCCTAGAAAGATAATCATATTGTGACGTACGTTAAAGATAATCATGTGTAAAATTGACGCATG
TGTTTTATCGGTCTGTATATCGAGGTTTATTTATTAATTTGAATAGATATTAAGTTTTATTATATTTACA
CTTACATACTAATAATAAATTCAACAAACAATTTATTTATGTTTATTTATTTATTAAAAAAAACAAAAAC
TCAAAATTTCTTCTATAAAGTAACAAAACTTTTATGAGGGACAGCCCCCCCCCAAAGCCCCCAGGGATGT
AATTACGTCCCTCCCCCGCTAGGGGGCAGCAGCGAGCCGCCCGGGGCTCCGCTCCGGTCCGGCGCTCCCC
CCGCATCCCCGAGCCGGCAGCGTGCGGGGACAGCCCGGGCACGGGGAAGGTGGCACGGGATCGCTTTCCT
CTGAACGCTTCTCGCTGCTCTTTGAGCCTGCAGACACCTGGGGGGATACGGGGAAAAGGCCTCCACGGCC
ACTAGTTTCACTCGAGTTTACTCCCTATCAGTGATAGAGAACGTATGAAGAGTTTACTCCCTATCAGTGA
TAGAGAACGTATGCAGACTTTACTCCCTATCAGTGATAGAGAACGTATAAGGAGTTTACTCCCTATCAGT
GATAGAGAACGTATGACCAGTTTACTCCCTATCAGTGATAGAGAACGTATCTACAGTTTACTCCCTATCA
GTGATAGAGAACGTATATCCAGTTTACTCCCTATCAGTGATAGAGAACGTATGTCGAGGTAGGCGTGTAC
GGTGGGCGCCTATAAAAGCAGAGCTCGTTTAGTGAACCGTCAGATCGCCTGGAGCAATTCCACAACACTT
TTGTCTTATACTTGGTACCTATGCATGCCACCATGAGCATCCAGAAGTCCACCAACAGCAGCAGCCTGGC
CGAAGTGATCGACCGGATCCTGGACAAGGGCATCGTGATCGACGCCTTCGCCAGAGTGTCCGTCGTGGGC
ATCGAGATCCTGACCATCGAGGCCAGAGTCGTGATCGCCAGCGTGGACACCTGGCTGAGATATGCCGAAG
CCGTGGGCCTGCTGCGGGACGACGTGGAAGAAAATGGCCTGCCCGAGCGGAGCAACAGCTCTGAGGGACA
GCCCCGGTTCAGCATCTGAACTAAATCGCACTGTCGGCGTCCCCCCCTAACGTTACTGGCCGAAGCCGCT
TGGAATAAGGCCGGTGTGCGTTTGTCTATATGTTATTTTCCACCATATTGCCGTCTTTTGGCAATGTGAG
GGCCCGGAAACCTGGCCCTGTCTTCTTGACGAGCATTCCTAGGGGTCTTTCCCCTCTCGCCAAAGGAATG
CAAGGTCTGTTGAATGTCGTGAAGGAAGCAGTTCCTCTGGAAGCTTCTTGAAGACAAACAACGTCTGTAG
CGACCCTTTGCAGGCAGCGGAACCCCCCACCTGGCGACAGGTGCCTCTGCGGCCAAAAGCCACGTGTATA
AGATACACCTGCAAAGGCGGCACAACCCCAGTGCCACGTTGTGAGTTGGATAGTTGTGGAAAGAGTCAAA
TGGCTCTCCTCAAGCGTATTCAACAAGGGGCTGAAGGATGCCCAGAAGGTACCCCATTGTATGGGATCTG
ATCTGGGGCCTCGGTGCACATGCTTTACATGTGTTTAGTCGAGGTTAAAAAACGTCTAGGCCCCCCGAAC
CACGGGGACGTGGTTTTCCTTTGAAAAACACGATGATAATATGGCCACAACCATGGTGAGCAAGGGCGAG
GAGGATAACATGGCCATCATCAAGGAGTTCATGCGCTTCAAGGTGCACATGGAGGGCTCCGTGAACGGCC
ACGAGTTCGAGATCGAGGGCGAGGGCGAGGGCCGCCCCTACGAGGGCACCCAGACCGCCAAGCTGAAGGT
GACCAAGGGCGGCCCCCTGCCCTTCGCCTGGGACATCCTGTCCCCTCAGTTCATGTACGGCTCCAAGGCC
TACGTGAAGCACCCCGCCGACATCCCCGACTACTTGAAGCTGTCCTTCCCCGAGGGCTTCAAGTGGGAGC
GCGTGATGAACTTCGAGGACGGCGGCGTGGTGACCGTGACCCAGGACTCCTCCCTGCAGGACGGCGAGTT
CATCTACAAGGTGAAGCTGCGCGGCACCAACTTCCCCTCCGACGGCCCCGTAATGCAGAAGAAGACCATG
GGCTGGGAGGCCTCCTCCGAGCGGATGTACCCCGAGGACGGCGCCCTGAAGGGCGAGATCAAGCAGAGGC
TGAAGCTGAAGGACGGCGGCCACTACGACGCTGAGGTCAAGACCACCTACAAGGCCAAGAAGCCCGTGCA
GCTGCCCGGCGCCTACAACGTCAACATCAAGTTGGACATCACCTCCCACAACGAGGACTACACCATCGTG
GAACAGTACGAACGCGCCGAGGGCCGCCACTCCACCGGCGGCATGGACGAGCTGTACAAGTGAACTAGTT
CGTTAACTAAACTTGTTTATTGCAGCTTATAATGGTTACAAATAAAGCAATAGCATCACAAATTTCACAA
ATAAAGCATTTTTTTCACTGCATTCTAGTTGTGGTTTGTCCAAACTCATCAATGTATCTTATCATGTCTG
GAATTGACTCAAATGATGTCAATTAGTCTATCAGAAGCTCATCTGGTCTCCCTTCCGGGGGACAAGACAT
CCCTGTTTAATATTTAAACAGCAGTGTTCCCAAACTGGGTTCTTATATCCCTTGCTCTGGTCAACCAGGT
TGCAGGGTTTCCTGTCCTCACAGGAACGAAGTCCCTAAAGAAACAGTGGCAGCCAGGTTTAGCCCCGGAA
TTGACTGGATTCCTTTTTTAGGGCCCATTGGTATGGCTTTTTCCCCGTATCCCCCCAGGTGTCTGCAGGC
TCAAAGAGCAGCGAGAAGCGTTCAGAGGAAAGCGATCCCGTGCCACCTTCCCCGTGCCCGGGCTGTCCCC
GCACGCTGCCGGCTCGGGGATGCGGGGGGAGCGCCGGACCGGAGCGGAGCCCCGGGCGGCTCGCTGCTGC
CCCCTAGCGGGGGAGGGACGTAATTACATCCCTGGGGGCTTTGGGGGGGGGCTGTCCCTGATATCTATAA
CAAGAAAATATATATATAATAAGTTATCACGTAAGTAGAACATGAAATAACAATATAATTATCGTATGAG
TTAAATCTTAAAAGTCACGTAAAAGATAATCATGCGTCATTTTGACTCACGCGGTCGTTATAGTTCAAAA
TCAGTGACACTTACCGCATTGACAAGCACGCCTCACGGGAGCTCCAAGCGGCGACTGAGATGTCCTAAAT
GCACAGCGACGGATTCGCGCTATTTAGAAAGAGAGAGCAATATTTCAAGAATGCATGCGTCAATTTTACG
CAGACTATCTTTCTAGGGTTAATCTAGCTGCATCAGGATCATATCGTCGGGTCTTTTTTCCGGCTCAGTC
ATCGCCCAAGCTGGCGCTATCTGGGCATCGGGGAGGAAGAAGCCCGTGCCTTTTCCCGCGAGGTTGAAGC
GGCATGGAAAGAGTTTGCCGAGGATGACTGCTGCTGCATTGACGTTGAGCGAAAACGCACGTTTACCATG
ATGATTCGGGAAGGTGTGGCCATGCACGCCTTTAACGGTGAACTGTTCGTTCAGGCCACCTGGGATACCA
GTTCGTCGCGGCTTTTCCGGACACAGTTCCGGATGGTCAGCCCGAAGCGCATCAGCAACCCGAACAATAC
CGGCGACAGCCGGAACTGCCGTGCCGGTGTGCAGATTAATGACAGCGGTGCGGCGCTGGGATATTACGTC
AGCGAGGACGGGTATCCTGGCTGGATGCCGCAGAAATGGACATGGATACCCCGTGAGTTACCCGGCGGGC
GCGCTTGGCGTAATCATGGTCATAGCTGTTTCCTGTGTGAAATTGTTATCCGCTCACAATTCCACACAAC
ATACGAGCCGGAAGCATAAAGTGTAAAGCCTGGGGTGCCTAATGAGTGAGCTAACTCACATTAATTGCGT
TGCGCTCACTGCCCGCTTTCCAGTCGGGAAACCTGTCGTGCCAGCTGCATTAATGAATCGGCCAACGCGC
GGGGAGAGGCGGTTTGCGTATTGGGCGCTCTTCCGCTTCCTCGCTCACTGACTCGCTGCGCTCGGTCGTT
CGGCTGCGGCGAGCGGTATCAGCTCACTCAAAGGCGGTAATACGGTTATCCACAGAATCAGGGGATAACG
CAGGAAAGAACATGTGAGCAAAAGGCCAGCAAAAGGCCAGGAACCGTAAAAAGGCCGCGTTGCTGGCGTT
TTTCCATAGGCTCCGCCCCCCTGACGAGCATCACAAAAATCGACGCTCAAGTCAGAGGTGGCGAAACCCG
ACAGGACTATAAAGATACCAGGCGTTTCCCCCTGGAAGCTCCCTCGTGCGCTCTCCTGTTCCGACCCTGC
CGCTTACCGGATACCTGTCCGCCTTTCTCCCTTCGGGAAGCGTGGCGCTTTCTCATAGCTCACGCTGTAG
GTATCTCAGTTCGGTGTAGGTCGTTCGCTCCAAGCTGGGCTGTGTGCACGAACCCCCCGTTCAGCCCGAC
CGCTGCGCCTTATCCGGTAACTATCGTCTTGAGTCCAACCCGGTAAGACACGACTTATCGCCACTGGCAG
CAGCCACTGGTAACAGGATTAGCAGAGCGAGGTATGTAGGCGGTGCTACAGAGTTCTTGAAGTGGTGGCC
TAACTACGGCTACACTAGAAGAACAGTATTTGGTATCTGCGCTCTGCTGAAGCCAGTTACCTTCGGAAAA
AGAGTTGGTAGCTCTTGATCCGGCAAACAAACCACCGCTGGTAGCGGTGGTTTTTTTGTTTGCAAGCAGC
AGATTACGCGCAGAAAAAAAGGATCTCAAGAAGATCCTTTGATCTTTTCTACGGGGTCTGACGCTCAGTG
GAACGAAAACTCACGTTAAGGGATTTTGGTCATGAGATTATCAAAAAGGATCTTCACCTAGATCCTTTTA
AATTAAAAATGAAGTTTTAAATCAATCTAAAGTATATATGAGTAAACTTGGTCTGACAGTTACCAATGCT
TAATCAGTGAGGCACCTATCTCAGCGATCTGTCTATTTCGTTCATCCATAGTTGCCTGACTCCCCGTCGT
GTAGATAACTACGATACGGGAGGGCTTACCATCTGGCCCCAGTGCTGCAATGATACCGCGAGACCCACGC
TCACCGGCTCCAGATTTATCAGCAATAAACCAGCCAGCCGGAAGGGCCGAGCGCAGAAGTGGTCCTGCAA
CTTTATCCGCCTCCATCCAGTCTATTAATTGTTGCCGGGAAGCTAGAGTAAGTAGTTCGCCAGTTAATAG
TTTGCGCAACGTTGTTGCCATTGCTACAGGCATCGTGGTGTCACGCTCGTCGTTTGGTATGGCTTCATTC
AGCTCCGGTTCCCAACGATCAAGGCGAGTTACATGATCCCCCATGTTGTGCAAAAAAGCGGTTAGCTCCT
TCGGTCCTCCGATCGTTGTCAGAAGTAAGTTGGCCGCAGTGTTATCACTCATGGTTATGGCAGCACTGCA
TAATTCTCTTACTGTCATGCCATCCGTAAGATGCTTTTCTGTGACTGGTGAGTACTCAACCAAGTCATTC
TGAGAATAGTGTATGCGGCGACCGAGTTGCTCTTGCCCGGCGTCAATACGGGATAATACCGCGCCACATA
GCAGAACTTTAAAAGTGCTCATCATTGGAAAACGTTCTTCGGGGCGAAAACTCTCAAGGATCTTACCGCT
GTTGAGATCCAGTTCGATGTAACCCACTCGTGCACCCAACTGATCTTCAGCATCTTTTACTTTCACCAGC
GTTTCTGGGTGAGCAAAAACAGGAAGGCAAAATGCCGCAAAAAAGGGAATAAGGGCGACACGGAAATGTT
GAATACTCATACTCTTCCTTTTTCAATATTATTGAAGCATTTATCAGGGTTATTGTCTCATGAGCGGATA
CATATTTGAATGTATTTAGAAAAATAAACAAATAGGGGTTCCGCGCACATTTCCCCGAAAAGTGCCACCT
AAATTGTAAGCGTTAATATTTTGTTAAAATTCGCGTTAAATTTTTGTTAAATCAGCTCATTTTTTAACCA
ATAGGCCGAAATCGGCAAAATCCCTTATAAATCAAAAGAATAGACCGAGATAGGGT
[37 nt withheld, positions 6217-6253]
AAAGAACGTGGACTCCAACGTCAAAGG
[49 nt withheld, positions 6281-6329]
T
[91 nt withheld, positions 6331-6421]
G
[124 nt withheld, positions 6423-6546]
CCCATTCGCCATTCAGGCTGCGCAACTGTTGGGAAGGGCGATCGGTGCGGGCCTCTTCGCTATTACGCCA
GCTGGCGAAAGGGGGATGTGCTGCAAGGCGATTAAGTTGGGTAACGCCAGGGTTTTCCCAGTCACGACGT
TGTAAAACGACGGCCAGTGAGCGCGCCTCGTTCATTCACGTTTTTGAACCCGTGGAGGACGGGCAGACTC
Features (pLannotate 1.2.2; 17 found; start..end, strand, type, name):
    574..923     +  promoter       TRE3GV promoter: 3rd-generation Tet-responsive promoter that can be activated by binding of Tet-On® 3G, optimized for retroviral and lentiviral vectors
    943..1206    +  CDS            gvpB: GVPB_BACME - Protein inferred from homology: Swiss-Prot protein existence level 3. Gas vesicles are small, hollow, gas filled protein structures that are found in several microbial planktonic microorganisms. They allow the positioning of the organism at the favorable depth for growth. GvpA type proteins form the essential core of the structure. From Bacillus megaterium.
   1240..1791    +  misc_feature   IRES: internal ribosome entry site (IRES) of the encephalomyocarditis virus (EMCV)
   1803..2510    +  CDS            mCherry: mCherry is a basic (constitutively fluorescent) red fluorescent protein published in 2004, derived from Discosoma sp.. It is reported to be a very rapidly-maturing monomer with low acid sensitivity.
   2530..2651    +  polyA_signal   SV40 poly(A) signal: SV40 polyadenylation signal
   2669..2761    +  ncRNA          G-CSF SLDE: Accession: RF00183 - G-CSF factor stem-loop destabilising element (SLDE)
   3458..3925    +  CDS            B (fragment): PORTL_LAMBD - Experimental evidence at protein level: Swiss-Prot protein existence level 1. Forms the portal vertex of the capsid (PubMed:6228056, PubMed:6232391). This portal plays critical roles in head assembly, genome packaging, neck/tail attachment, and genome ejection (Probable). The portal protein multimerizes as a single ring-shaped homododecamer arranged around a central channel (PubMed:6232391). Binds to the terminase subunits to form the packaging machine (PubMed:7799432). From Escherichia phage lambda (Bacteriophage lambda).
   3963..3979    -  protein_bind   lac operator: The lac repressor binds to the lac operator to inhibit transcription in E. coli. This inhibition can be relieved by adding lactose or isopropyl-β-D-thiogalactopyranoside (IPTG). lac repressor encoded by lacI
   3987..4017    -  promoter       lac promoter: promoter for the E. coli lac operon
   4032..4053    -  protein_bind   CAP binding site: CAP binding activates transcription in the presence of cAMP. E. coli catabolite activator protein
   4066..4158    -  CDS            lacI (fragment): lac repressor; lacI; The lac repressor binds to the lac operator to inhibit transcription in E. coli. This inhibition can be relieved by adding lactose or isopropyl-β-D-thiogalactopyranoside (IPTG).
   4341..4929    -  rep_origin     ori: high-copy-number ColE1/pMB1/pBR322/pUC origin of replication
   5100..5960    -  CDS            AmpR: β-lactamase; bla; confers resistance to ampicillin, carbenicillin, and related antibiotics
   5961..6065    -  promoter       AmpR promoter: bla
   6118..6546    -  rep_origin     f1 ori (sequence partly withheld): f1 bacteriophage origin of replication; arrow indicates direction of (+) strand synthesis
   6551..6706    -  CDS            lacZα (fragment): LacZα fragment of β-galactosidase; lacZ fragment
   6708..71      +  CDS            B (fragment) (across the origin): PORTL_LAMBD - Experimental evidence at protein level: Swiss-Prot protein existence level 1. Forms the portal vertex of the capsid (PubMed:6228056, PubMed:6232391). This portal plays critical roles in head assembly, genome packaging, neck/tail attachment, and genome ejection (Probable). The portal protein multimerizes as a single ring-shaped homododecamer arranged around a central channel (PubMed:6232391). Binds to the terminase subunits to form the packaging machine (PubMed:7799432). From Escherichia phage lambda (Bacteriophage lambda).
