[The description below was written by a language model from this plasmid's Addgene catalogue record and pLannotate feature annotations shown in this document.]
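Description:
mARG1 cassette 1 is a 6,756 bp mammalian expression plasmid built on the pAF PB piggyBac transposon backbone. It carries the first of the cassettes that make up mammalian acoustic reporter gene 1. It is maintained in E. coli through a high-copy ColE1/pUC-type origin with ampicillin selection (AmpR under its own bla promoter). The backbone also holds an f1 origin and leftover lac-region fragments (lacZα, lac promoter and operator, CAP site, a lacI fragment). The two annotated sequence records, one from the depositor and one from repository sequencing, show the same 17 features in the same order and differ only in their numbering start point. The automated annotation does not call out piggyBac terminal repeats. It does place short matches to the phage lambda portal protein B on either side of the cassette, which are most likely stuffer or spurious hits rather than functional coding regions.

The payload is a single doxycycline-inducible transcription unit. A third-generation Tet-responsive promoter (TRE3G, which requires a Tet-On 3G transactivator supplied from elsewhere) drives gvpB from Bacillus megaterium, a GvpA-type protein that forms the structural core of gas vesicles. This is followed by an EMCV IRES and mCherry, so red fluorescence reports expression from the same bicistronic transcript. An SV40 polyadenylation signal terminates the unit, and the annotation finds a G-CSF stem-loop destabilising element just downstream of it.

When delivered with a piggyBac transposase, the cassette can be integrated into the genome of mammalian cells. The name implies that it works together with the other mARG1 cassettes, which are not described in this record. The associated work concerns ultrasound imaging of gene expression in mammalian cells.
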