Addgene plasmid #134343: mARG1 cassette 1
Purpose: Mammalian acoustic reporter gene 1 cassette 1 on the piggyBac trasposon plasmid.
Depositing lab: Mikhail Shapiro. Depositing organization: California Institute of Technology. Publication: Ultrasound imaging of gene expression in mammalian cells. Farhadi A, Ho GH, Sawyer DP, Bourdeau RW, Shapiro MG. Science. 2019 Sep 27;365(6460):1469-1475. doi: 10.1126/science.aax4804. PubMed 31604277.
Backbone
  Vector backbone: pAF PB
  Total vector size (bp): 6756
  Vector type: Mammalian Expression, Synthetic Biology
Growth in bacteria
  Bacterial resistance: Ampicillin, 100 μg/mL
  Growth temperature: 30°C
  Growth strain: NEB Stable
  Copy number: High Copy
Gene/Insert
  Gene/Insert name: mARG 1 cassete 1 (alt name: Mammalian acoustic reporter gene1 cassette 1)
  Species: Bacillus megaterium
  Insert size (bp): 1571
  Promoter: TRE3G
  Cloning method: Gibson Cloning
  Sequencing primers: 5′ AAAGGAAAACCACGTCCCCGT; 3′ CCCAGAAGGTACCCCATTGTA
Terms and licenses: Academic/Nonprofit Terms; Industry Terms: Not Available to Industry
How to cite: mARG1 cassette 1 was a gift from Mikhail Shapiro (Addgene plasmid # 134343 ; http://n2t.net/addgene:134343 ; RRID:Addgene_134343)
